>Addgene plasmid #193111 | GB3414 | addgene full sequence | sequence record 380417 | Addgene NGS Result
GGTGTAACAAGGGTGAACACTATCCCATATCACCAGCTCACCGTCTTTCATTGCCATACGAAATTCCGGA
TGAGCATTCATCAGGCGGGCAAGAATGTGAATAAAGGCCGGATAAAACTTGTGCTTATTTTTCTTTACGG
TCTTTAAAAAGGCCGTAATATCCAGCTGAACGGTCTGGTTATAGGTACATTGAGCAACTGACTGAAATGC
CTCAAAATGTTCTTTACGATGCCATTGGGATATATCAACGGTGGTATATCCAGTGATTTTTTTCTCCATT
TTAGCTTCCTTAGCTCCTGAAAATCTCGATAACTCAAAAAATACGCCCGGTAGTGATCTTATTTCATTAT
GGTGAAAGTTGGAACCTCTTACGTGCCCGATCAACTCGAGTGCCACCTGACGTCTAAGAAACCATTATTA
TCATGACATTAACCTATAAAAATAGGCGTATCACGAGGCAGAATTTCAGATAAAAAAAATCCTTAGCTTT
CGCTAAGGATGATTTCTGGAATTCGCGGCCGCTTCTAGAGCGATGAGTGGTCTCGTCCCTTTGTTGCCAT
ATTTTCCTGCTCTCCCCACCAGCTGCTCTTTTCTTTTCTCTTTCTTTTCCCATCTTCAGTATATTCATCT
TCCCATCCAAGAACCTTTAAAATGTGAGACCACTCATCGCGACTAGTAGCGGCCGCTGCAGTCCGGCAAA
AAAGGGCAAGGTGTCACCACCCTGCCCTTTTTCTTTAAAACCGAAAAGATTACTTCGCGTTATGCAGGCT
TCCTCGCTCACTGACTCGCTGCGCTCGGTCGTTCGGCTGCGGCGAGCGGTATCAGCTCACTCAAAGGCGG
TAATACGGTTATCCACAGAATCAGGGGATAACGCAGGAAAGAACATGTGAGCAAAAGGCCAGCAAAAGGC
CAGGAACCGTAAAAAGGCCGCGTTGCTGGCGTTTTTCCACAGGCTCCGCCCCCCTGACGAGCATCACAAA
AATCGACGCTCAAGTCAGAGGTGGCGAAACCCGACAGGACTATAAAGATACCAGGCGTTTCCCCCTGGAA
GCTCCCTCGTGCGCTCTCCTGTTCCGACCCTGCCGCTTACCGGATACCTGTCCGCCTTTCTCCCTTCGGG
AAGCGTGGCGCTTTCTCATAGCTCACGCTGTAGGTATCTCAGTTCGGTGTAGGTCGTTCGCTCCAAGCTG
GGCTGTGTGCACGAACCCCCCGTTCAGCCCGACCGCTGCGCCTTATCCGGTAACTATCGTCTTGAGTCCA
ACCCGGTAAGACACGACTTATCGCCACTGGCAGCAGCCACTGGTAACAGGATTAGCAGAGCGAGGTATGT
AGGCGGTGCTACAGAGTTCTTGAAGTGGTGGCCTAACTACGGCTACACTAGAAGAACAGTATTTGGTATC
TGCGCTCTGCTGAAGCCAGTTACCTTCGGAAAAAGAGTTGGTAGCTCTTGATCCGGCAAACAAACCACCG
CTGGTAGCGGTGGTTTTTTTGTTTGCAAGCAGCAGATTACGCGCAGAAAAAAAGGATCTCAAGAAGATCC
TTTGATCTTTTCTACGGGGTCTGACGCTCAGTGGAACGAAAACTCACGTTAAGGGATTTTGGTCATGAGA
TTATCAAAAAGGATCTTCACCTAGATCCTTTTAAATTAAAAATGAAGTTTTAAATCAATCTAAAGTATAT
ATGAGTAAACTTGGTCTGACAGCTCGAGGCTTGGATTCTCACCAATAAAAAACGCCCGGCGGCAACCGAG
CGTTCTGAACAAATCCAGATGGAGTTCTGAGGTCATTACTGGATCTATCAACAGGAGTCCAAGCGAGCTC
GATATCAAATTACGCCCCGCCCTGCCACTCGTCGCAGTACTGTTGTAATTCATTAAGCATTCTGCCGACA
TGGAAGCCATCACAAACGGCATGATGAACCTGAATCGCCAGCGGCATCAGCACCTTGTCGCCTTGCGTAT
AATATTTGCCCATGGTGAAAACGGGGGCGAAGAAGTTGTCCATATTGGCCACGTTTAAATCAAAACTGGT
GAAACTCACCCAGGGATTGGCTGATACGAAAAACATATTCTCAATAAACCCTTTAGGGAAATAGGCCAGG
TTTTCACCGTAACACGCCACATCTTGCGAATATATGTGTAGAAACTGCCGGAAATCGTCGTGGTATTCAC
TCCAGAGTGATGAAAACGTTTCAGTTTGCTCATGGAAAAC
Features (pLannotate 1.2.2; 9 found; start..end, strand, type, name):
    280..377     -  promoter       cat promoter: promoter of the E. coli cat gene encoding chloramphenicol acetyltransferase
    463..506     -  terminator     bacterial terminator: putative bacterial transcription terminator
    509..530     +  misc_feature   BioBrick prefix: BioBrick prefix for parts that do not start with "ATG"
    589..604     +  terminator     PGK1 terminator (fragment): S. cerevisae PGK1; transcription terminator for 3-phosphoglycerate kinase gene
    672..691     +  misc_feature   BioBrick suffix: universal suffix for all parts
    692..749     +  terminator     his operon terminator: This putative transcriptin terminator from the E. coli his operon has a 2-bp deletion introduced during synthesis. Its efficiency has not been determined.
    944..1532    -  rep_origin     ori: high-copy-number ColE1/pMB1/pBR322/pUC origin of replication
   1715..1809    -  terminator     lambda t0 terminator: transcription terminator from phage lambda
   1833..279     -  CDS            cat (across the origin): CAT_ECOLX - Experimental evidence at protein level: Swiss-Prot protein existence level 1. This enzyme is an effector of chloramphenicol resistance in bacteria. From Escherichia coli. This protein is used as a marker in many commonly used cloning vectors, such as pACYC184.
