[The description below was written by a language model from this plasmid's Addgene catalogue record and pLannotate feature annotations shown in this document.]
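Description:
GB3414 is a small (about 2.2 kb) GoldenBraid-style part-domestication plasmid built on the pUPD2 backbone and classed as a synthetic biology vector. It is propagated in E. coli and selected with chloramphenicol. The annotated sequence shows a cat coding sequence driven by its native cat promoter and followed by the lambda t0 terminator, together with a ColE1/pUC-type origin of replication. The annotation software labels this origin as high copy, whereas the catalogue entry lists the plasmid as low copy; the record does not resolve this difference.

The payload is a short synthetic part named GB_SynP minAnGPDA. It is described as a minimal promoter from the AnGPDA gene, comprising 62 bp upstream of the transcription start site plus the 5'UTR, and derived from the sequence of a part called FB007. The insert is not annotated as a promoter in the feature table. It presumably lies in the roughly 140 bp window between the BioBrick prefix and suffix sequences, where the only hit is a 16 bp match to the yeast PGK1 terminator that is most likely spurious. This cloning site is insulated from the backbone by a putative bacterial terminator on one side and the his operon terminator on the other. These limit read-through transcription into or out of the stored part.

As a member of the GB_SynP collection of modular, dCas9-regulated synthetic promoters, this plasmid serves as a storage and donor vector for a core promoter element rather than as an expression construct. The part is intended to be released and assembled with upstream regulatory modules and downstream coding parts to build tunable synthetic promoters. The record does not state the cloning sites used.
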