Addgene plasmid #193111: GB3414
Purpose: Minimal promoter of AnGPDA gene containing 62bp upstream the transcription start site and the 5'UTR region (from FB007 sequence).
Depositing lab: Diego Orzaez. Depositing organization: Instituto de Biologia Molecular y Celular de Plantas. Publication: GB_SynP: A Modular dCas9-Regulated Synthetic Promoter Collection for Fine-Tuned Recombinant Gene Expression in Plants. Moreno-Gimenez E, Selma S, Calvache C, Orzaez D. ACS Synth Biol. 2022 Sep 16;11(9):3037-3048. doi: 10.1021/acssynbio.2c00238. Epub 2022 Aug 31. PubMed 36044643.
Backbone
  Vector backbone: pUPD2
  Vector type: Synthetic Biology
Growth in bacteria
  Bacterial resistance: Chloramphenicol, 25 μg/mL
  Growth temperature: 37°C
  Growth strain: DH5alpha
  Copy number: Low Copy
Gene/Insert
  Gene/Insert name: GB_SynP minAnGPDA
  Species: Synthetic
  Cloning method: Restriction Enzyme; 5′ cloning site unknown (unknown if destroyed)
Terms and licenses: Academic/Nonprofit Terms; Industry Terms: Not Available to Industry
How to cite: GB3414 was a gift from Diego Orzaez (Addgene plasmid # 193111 ; http://n2t.net/addgene:193111 ; RRID:Addgene_193111)
